>Addgene plasmid #231105 | pSB19-PapRS#34-OmpA | addgene full sequence | sequence record 459798 | Addgene NGS Result
TTTTTACGGTTCCTGGCCTTTTGCTGGCCTTTTGCTCACATGACCCGACACCATAACGCTCGGTTGCCGC
GGTACCATGGCGCAAAACCTTTCGCGGTATGGCATGATAGCGCCCGGAAGAGAGTCAATTCAGGGTGGTG
AATGTGAAACCAGTAACGTTATACGATGTCGCAGAGTATGCCGGTGTCTCTTATCAGACCGTTTCCCGCG
TGGTGAACCAGGCCAGCCACGTTTCTGCGAAAACGCGGGAAAAAGTGGAAGCGGCGATGGCGGAGCTGAA
TTACATTCCCAACCGCGTGGCACAACAACTGGCGGGCAAACAGTCGTTGCTGATTGGCGTTGCCACCTCC
AGTCTGGCCCTGCACGCGCCGTCGCAAATTGTCGCGGCGATTAAATCTCGCGCCGATCAACTGGGTGCCA
GCGTGGTGGTGTCGATGGTAGAACGAAGCGGCGTCGAAGCCTGTAAAGCGGCGGTGCACAATCTTCTCGC
GCAACGCGTCAGTGGGCTGATCATTAACTATCCGCTGGATGACCAGGATGCCATTGCTGTGGAAGCTGCC
TGCACTAATGTTCCGGCGTTATTTCTTGATGTCTCTGACCAGACACCCATCAACAGTATTATTTTCTCCC
ATGAAGACGGTACGCGACTGGGCGTGGAGCATCTGGTCGCATTGGGTCACCAGCAAATCGCGCTGTTAGC
GGGCCCATTAAGTTCTGTCTCGGCGCGTCTGCGTCTGGCTGGCTGGCATAAATATCTCACTCGCAATCAA
ATTCAGCCGATAGCGGAACGGGAAGGCGACTGGAGTGCCATGTCCGGTTTTCAACAAACCATGCAAATGC
TGAATGAGGGCATCGTTCCCACTGCGATGCTGGTTGCCAACGATCAGATGGCGCTGGGCGCAATGCGCGC
CATTACCGAGTCCGGGCTGCGCGTTGGTGCGGATATCTCGGTAGTGGGATACGACGATACCGAAGACAGC
TCATGTTATATCCCGCCGTTAACCACCATCAAACAGGATTTTCGCCTGCTGGGGCAAACCAGCGTGGACC
GCTTGCTGCAACTCTCTCAGGGCCAGGCGGTGAAGGGCAATCAGCTGTTGCCCGTCTCACTGGTGAAAAG
AAAAACCACCCTGGCGCCCAATACGCAAACCGCCTCTCCCCGCGCGTTGGCCGATTCATTAATGCAGCTG
GCACGACAGGTTTCCCGACTGGAAAGCGGGCAGTGAGCGCAACGCAATTAATGTGAGTTAGCTCACTCAT
TAGGCACCCCAGGCTTTACACTTTATGCTTCCGGCTCGTATAATGTGTGGAATTGTGAGCGGATAACAAT
TTCACACAGGAAACAGCTATGACCATGATTACGGATTCACTGGAACTCTAGATAACGAGGGCAAAAAATG
AAAAAGACAGCTATCGCGATTGCAGTGGCACTGGCTGGTTTCGCTACCGTAGCGCAGGCCTGAGACCAGA
ATTCGAGCTCGGTACCCGGGGATCCCTCGAGGTCGACCTGCAGGCAGCGCTTGGAGTCATCCACAATTCG
AGAAATAATAAGCTTGACCTGTGAAGTGAAAAATGGCGCACATTGTGCGACATTTTTTTTGTCTGCCGTT
TACCGCTACTGCGTCACGGATCGCCACTGCTAGCAGTTAGTAAAAAAAATCCTTAGCTTTCGCTAAGGAT
TGAGCTCATTACAGGTTGGTGCTAATACCATTGTAATAGCTCTCGCTACGTGCTGCACGTTTAATGTTTT
TGAAGTCGTGTTTAACTTTCAGCAGGCGTTCGAGACCAAAACCTGCACCAATCCACGGTTTATCAATACC
CCATTCGCGATCCAGAGGAATCGGACCAACAACTGCGCTACTCAGTTCCAGATCACCATGCATAACATCC
AGGGTATCACCAAACACCATGCAGCTATCACCAACAATTTTGAAATCGATGCCCAGATGGTTCAGAAAAT
CGGTAATAATGCTTTCCAGATTTTCACGCGTACAACCGCTACCCATCTGGCCAAAAGCCAGCATGGTAAA
TTCTTCCAGGTGTTCTTTACCATCACTTTCTTTGCGGTAGCACGGACCAATTTCAAAGATTTTAATCGGA
TCCGGCAGGGCACGATCCAGTTTGCGGCTATAGTTATACAGACTCGGGGTCAGCATCGGACGCAGACAAA
GGTTTTTATCCACGCGAAAGATTTGTTTGCTCAGTTCGGTATCGTTATCAATGCCCATACGTTCAATATA
TTCCAGCGGAATCAGAATCGGGCTTTTGATTTCCAGGAAACCACGATCCACAAAAAAACGGGTGATTTCA
CGTTCCAGTTTACCCAGATAGTTTTCACGTTCTTCGGCATAAATCTGTTGCAGGTCTTTTTTACGACGGC
TCAGCAGTTCGCTTTCCAGTTCACGAAACGGTTTACCGCTATTCAGGCTAATTTCATCTTTCGGATTCAG
CAGAACTTCCAGGCGATCGGTCTGAGACCGGGTCAGTGCCGGTGCACTTGCCTGAACCGGTGCGCTCATG
CTGGTAATCGGATTGGTATTACCTTTAACCAGTGCGCTTGCGGTTGCACCGGTTGAAATGCTGCTAATGC
TGGTGCTCACGCTTGCCGGAACGCTAACGCTTTCTTGGGTGCTAACCGGAATTGCCGGTGAAAATTTGCT
ACCGCTCGGCTGTGCCTGTGCTGCTTCGGTATTTTCCAGCGGTTTCGGTGCACGGGCAACGCTTTTCGGC
ATTGCTTTTTTGGTACGTGTCGGTGCGCTAACAACTTTAACTTTAACGCTGGTCTGATCTTCATTGGCTT
TGGTCAGAAATTTGTTCAGATCCTCATCACTAACACGGCAACGTTTACAGGTTTTACGATATTTGTGATG
ACGCAGTGCACGTGCGGTACGACTGCTACGGCTATTATTCACCACCAGATGATCACCACATGCCATTTCA
ATATAGATTTTGCTGCGGCTCACTTCATGATGTTTGATTTTATGAATGGTGCCGGTACGGCTCATCCACA
GACCGGTTGCGCTAATCAGGGTATTCAGCGGTTTTTTATCCATATCGTACCTCCTTAAATTTCTAGGTTG
TGACCTAGGCTAATTCCTCCTGTTAGCCCAAAAAAACGGGTATGGAGAAACAGTAGAGAGTTGCGATAAA
AAGCGTCAGGTAGGATCCGCTAATCTTATGGATAAAAATGCTATGGCATAGCAAAGTGTGACGCCGTGCA
AATAATCAATGTGGACTTTTCTGCCGTGATTATAGACACTTTTGTTACGCGTTTTTGTCATGGCTTTGGT
CCCGCTTTGTTACAGAATGCTTTTAATAAGCGGGGTTACCGGTTTGGTTAGCGAGAAGAGCCAGTAAAAG
ACGCAGTGACGGCAATGTCTGATGCAATATGGACAATTGGTTTCTTCTCTGAATGGCGGGAGTATGAAAA
GTATGGCTGAAGCGCAAAATGATCCCCTGCTGCCGGGATACTCGTTTAATGCCCATCTGGTGGCGGGTTT
AACGCCGATTGAGGCCAACGGTTATCTCGATTTTTTTATCGACCGACCGCTGGGAATGAAAGGTTATATT
CTCAATCTCACCATTCGCGGTCAGGGGGTGGTGAAAAATCAGGGACGAGAATTTGTTTGCCGACCGAGTG
ATATTTTGCTGTTCCCGCCAGGAGAGATTCATCACTACGGTCGTCATCCGGAGGCTCGCGAATGGTATCA
CCAGTGGGTTTACTTTCGTCCGCGCGCCTACTGGCATGAATGGCTTAACTGGCCGTCAATATTTGCCAAT
ACGGGGTTCTTTCGCCCGGATGAAGCGCACCAGCCGCATTTCAGCGACCTGTTTGGGCAAATCATTAACG
CCGGGCAAGGGGAAGGGCGCTATTCGGAGCTGCTGGCGATAAATCTGCTTGAGCAATTGTTACTGCGGCG
CATGGAAGCGATTAACGAGTCGCTCCATCCACCGATGGATAATCGGGTACGCGAGGCTTGTCAGTACATC
AGCGATCACCTGGCAGACAGCAATTTTGATATCGCCAGCGTCGCACAGCATGTTTGCTTGTCGCCGTCGC
GTCTGTCACATCTTTTCCGCCAGCAGTTAGGGATTAGCGTCTTAAGCTGGCGCGAGGACCAACGTATCAG
CCAGGCGAAGCTGCTTTTGAGCACCACCCGGATGCCTATCGCCACCGTCGGTCGCAATGTTGGTTTTGAC
GATCAACTCTATTTCTCGCGGGTATTTAAAAAATGCACCGGGGCCAGCCCGAGCGAGTTCCGTGCCGGTT
GTGAAGAAAAAGTGAATGATGTAGCCGTCAAGTTGTCATAATTGGGTACGAAGCCTCGAGTCGGTGCCGA
TTTCGGCCTATTGGTTAAAAAATGAGCTGAGTTCTAGTAAAAAAAATCCTTAGCTTTCGCTAAGGATCTG
CAGTGGCGGAAACCCCGGGAATCTAACCCGGCTGAACGGATTTAGAGTCCATTCGATCTACATGATCAGG
TTTCCGAATTCAGCGTTACAAGTATTACACAAAGTTTTTTATGTTGAGAATATTTTTTTGATGGGGCATG
GCGCAAAACCTTTCGCGGTATGGCATGCAGGTGGCACTTTTCGGGGAAATGTGCGCGGAACCCCTATTTG
TTTATTTTTCTAAATACATTCAAATATGTATCCGCTCATGAGACAATAACCCTGATAAATGCTTCAATAA
TATTGAAAAAGGAAGAGTATGAGTATTCAACATTTCCGTGTCGCCCTTATTCCCTTTTTTGCGGCATTTT
GCCTTCCTGTTTTTGCTCACCCAGAAACGCTGGTGAAAGTAAAAGATGCTGAAGATCAGTTGGGTGCACG
AGTGGGTTACATCGAACTGGATCTCAACAGCGGTAAGATCCTTGAGAGTTTTCGCCCCGAAGAACGTTTT
CCAATGATGAGCACTTTTAAAGTTCTGCTATGTGGCGCGGTATTATCCCGTATTGACGCCGGGCAAGAGC
AACTCGGTCGCCGCATACACTATTCTCAGAATGACTTGGTTGAGTACTCACCAGTCACAGAAAAGCATCT
TACGGATGGCATGACAGTAAGAGAATTATGCAGTGCTGCCATAACCATGAGTGATAACACTGCGGCCAAC
TTACTTCTGACAACGATCGGAGGACCGAAGGAGCTAACCGCTTTTTTGCACAACATGGGGGATCATGTAA
CTCGCCTTGATCGTTGGGAACCGGAGCTGAATGAAGCCATACCAAACGACGAGCGTGACACCACGATGCC
TGTAGCAATGGCAACAACGTTGCGCAAACTATTAACTGGCGAACTACTTACTCTAGCTTCCCGGCAACAA
TTGATAGACTGGATGGAGGCGGATAAAGTTGCAGGACCACTTCTGCGCTCGGCCCTTCCGGCTGGCTGGT
TTATTGCTGATAAATCTGGAGCCGGTGAGCGTGGCTCTCGCGGTATCATTGCAGCACTGGGGCCAGATGG
TAAGCCCTCCCGTATCGTAGTTATCTACACGACGGGGAGTCAGGCAACTATGGATGAACGAAATAGACAG
ATCGCTGAGATAGGTGCCTCACTGATTAAGCATTGGTAAAGATCTATATGTCGACTAGAGGATATGGAGA
AAAAAATCACTGGATATACCACCGTTGATATATCCCAATGGCATCGTAAAGAACATTTTGAGGCATTTCA
GTCAGTTGCTCAATGTACCTATAACCAGACCGTTCAGCTGGATATTACGGCCTTTTTAAAGACCGTAAAG
AAAAATAAGCACAAGTTTTATCCGGCCTTTATTCACATTCTTGCCCGCCTGATGAATGCTCATCCGGAGT
TCCGTATGGCAATGAAAGACGGTGAGCTGGTGATATGGGATAGTGTTCACCCTTGTTACACCGTTTTCCA
TGAGCAAACTGAAACGTTTTCATCGCTCTGGAGTGAATACCACGACTAGTTCCGGCAGTTTCTACACATA
TATTCGCAAGATGTGGCGTGTTACGGTGAAAACCTGGCCTATTTCCCTAAAGGGTTTATTGAGAATATGT
TTTTCGTCTCAGCCAATCCCTGGGTGAGTTTCACCAGTTTTGATTTAAACGTGGCCAATATGGACAACTT
CTTCGCCCCCGTTTTCACTATGGGCAAATATTATACGCAAGGCGACAAGGTGCTGATGCCGCTGGCGATT
CAGGTTCATCATGCCGTTTGTGATGGCTTCCATGTCGGCAGAATGCTTAATGAATTACAACAGTACTGCG
ATGAGTGGCAGGGCGGGGCGTAATAGCTTCACTAGTTTAAAAGGATCTAGGTGAAGATCCTTTTTGATAA
TCTCATGACCAAAATCCCTTAACGTGAGTTTTCGTTCCACTGAGCGTCAGACCCCGTAGAAAAGATCAAA
GGATCTTCTTGAGATCCTTTTTTTCTGCGCGTAATCTGCTGCTTGCAAACAAAAAAACCACCGCTACCAG
CGGTGGTTTGTTTGCCGGATCAAGAGCTACCAACTCTTTTTCCGAAGGTAACTGGCTTCAGCAGAGCGCA
GATACCAAATACTGTTCTTCTAGTGTAGCCGTAGTTAGGCCACCACTTCAAGAACTCTGTAGCACCGCCT
ACATACCTCGCTCTGCTAATCCTGTTACCAGTGGCTGCTGCCAGTGGCGATAAGTCGTGTCTTACCGGGT
TGGACTCAAGACGATAGTTACCGGATAAGGCGCAGCGGTCGGGCTGAACGGGGGGTTCGTGCACACAGCC
CAGCTTGGAGCGAACGACCTACACCGAACTGAGATACCTACAGCGTGAGCTATGAGAAAGCGCCACGCTT
CCCGAAGGGAGAAAGGCGGACAGGTATCCGGTAAGCGGCAGGGTCGGAACAGGAGAGCGCACGAGGGAGC
TTCCAGGGGGAAACGCCTGGTATCTTTATAGTCCTGTCGGGTTTCGCCACCTCTGACTTGAGCGTCGATT
TTTGTGATGCTCGTCAGGGGGGCGGAGCCTATGGAAAAACGCCAGCAACGCGGCC
Features (pLannotate 1.2.2; 19 found; start..end, strand, type, name):
     77..143     +  promoter       lacI promoter (fragment): lacI
    144..1226    +  CDS            lacI: lac repressor; lacI; The lac repressor binds to the lac operator to inhibit transcription in E. coli. This inhibition can be relieved by adding lactose or isopropyl-β-D-thiogalactopyranoside (IPTG).
   1239..1260    +  protein_bind   CAP binding site: CAP binding activates transcription in the presence of cAMP. E. coli catabolite activator protein
   1275..1305    +  promoter       lac UV5 promoter: E. coli lac promoter with an "up" mutation
   1313..1329    +  protein_bind   lac operator: The lac repressor binds to the lac operator to inhibit transcription in E. coli. This inhibition can be relieved by adding lactose or isopropyl-β-D-thiogalactopyranoside (IPTG). lac repressor encoded by lacI
   1349..1373    +  CDS            lacZα (fragment): LacZα fragment of β-galactosidase; lacZ fragment
   1398..1460    +  CDS            ompA (fragment): OMPA_ECOLI - Also known as con From Escherichia coli (strain K12).
   1651..1680    -  terminator     bacterial terminator (fragment): putative bacterial transcription terminator
   1692..3053    -  CDS            pylS: PYLS_METMA - Experimental evidence at protein level: Swiss-Prot protein existence level 1. Catalyzes the attachment of pyrrolysine to tRNA(Pyl). Pyrrolysine is a lysine derivative encoded by the termination codon UAG. From Methanosarcina mazei (strain ATCC BAA-159 / DSM 3647 / Goe1 / Go1 / JCM 11833 / OCM 88) (Methanosarcina frisia).
   3122..3406    -  promoter       araBAD promoter: araBAD; promoter of the L-arabinose operon of E. coli; the araC regulatory gene is transcribed in the opposite direction (Guzman et al., 1995)
   3433..4311    +  CDS            araC: L-arabinose regulatory protein; araC
   4335..4370    +  rep_origin     f1 ori (fragment): f1 bacteriophage origin of replication; arrow indicates direction of (+) strand synthesis
   4378..4407    -  terminator     bacterial terminator (fragment): putative bacterial transcription terminator
   4416..4484    -  ncRNA          tRNA: Accession: RF00005 - tRNA
   4548..4577    +  promoter       lacI promoter (fragment): lacI
   4604..4708    +  promoter       AmpR promoter: bla
   4709..5569    +  CDS            AmpR: β-lactamase; bla; confers resistance to ampicillin, carbenicillin, and related antibiotics
   5594..6253    +  CDS            CmR: chloramphenicol acetyltransferase; cat; confers resistance to chloramphenicol
   6379..6967    +  rep_origin     ori: high-copy-number ColE1/pMB1/pBR322/pUC origin of replication
