[The description below was written by a language model from this plasmid's Addgene catalogue record and pLannotate feature annotations shown in this document.]
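Description:
pSB19-PapRS#34-OmpA is a 6,985 nt, all-in-one bacterial expression vector for producing proteins in E. coli that carry the non-canonical amino acid p-(phenylazo)-L-phenylalanine, a photoswitchable azobenzene side chain. It is deposited as an empty backbone, so no gene of interest is present. The plasmid replicates from a high-copy ColE1/pUC-type origin and is selected with ampicillin through the bla gene. A chloramphenicol acetyltransferase coding sequence is also annotated directly downstream of AmpR, but the catalogue entry lists only ampicillin as the selection, and the role of this second gene is not stated. Only a short remnant of an f1 origin is detected.

The expression cassette for the target protein consists of a CAP binding site, the lac UV5 promoter and a lac operator, with the lac repressor supplied by a plasmid-borne lacI gene, so transcription is IPTG-inducible. A short lacZα fragment follows, and then the OmpA signal sequence. A coding sequence cloned in frame behind this leader is directed to the periplasm.

Incorporation of the non-canonical residue relies on an orthogonal translation pair carried on the same plasmid. One component is a pyrrolysyl-tRNA synthetase gene matching Methanosarcina mazei pylS, which presumably encodes the engineered variant named PapRS#34. It lies in reverse orientation under the arabinose-inducible araBAD promoter, with araC transcribed divergently. The other component is a tRNA gene flanked by a short promoter fragment and a terminator, most likely the cognate suppressor tRNA. As the pyrrolysine system decodes UAG, an amber codon in the target gene would be expected to specify the site of incorporation. The associated publication concerns light-controlled protein purification through this genetically encoded azobenzene group.
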