Addgene plasmid #231105: pSB19-PapRS#34-OmpA
Purpose: (Empty Backbone) Vector for bacterial expression of a protein carrying the non-canonical amino acid p-(phenylazo)-L-phenylalanine (encoding the OmpA signal sequence for periplasmic secretion)
Depositing lab: Arne Skerra. Depositing organization: Technische Universitaet Muenchen (TUM). Publication: Protein purification with light via a genetically encoded azobenzene side chain. Mayrhofer P, Anneser MR, Schira K, Sommer CA, Theobald I, Schlapschy M, Achatz S, Skerra A. Nat Commun. 2024 Dec 18;15(1):10693. doi: 10.1038/s41467-024-55212-y. PubMed 39695158.
Backbone
  Vector backbone: pSB19-PapRS#34
  Vector type: Bacterial Expression
Growth in bacteria
  Bacterial resistance: Ampicillin, 100 μg/mL
  Growth temperature: 37°C
  Growth strain: DH5alpha
  Copy number: High Copy
Terms and licenses: Academic/Nonprofit Terms; Industry Terms: Not Available to Industry
How to cite: pSB19-PapRS#34-OmpA was a gift from Arne Skerra (Addgene plasmid # 231105 ; http://n2t.net/addgene:231105 ; RRID:Addgene_231105)
